>Addgene plasmid #90334 | pLKO5d.SFFV.dTomato-miR30n | addgene full sequence | sequence record 178322 | Addgene NGS Result
CTTAATGTAGTCTTATGCAATACTCTTGTAGTCTTGCAACATGGTAACGATGAGTTAGCAACATGCCTTA
CAAGGAGAGAAAAAGCACCGTGCATGCCGATTGGTGGAAGTAAGGTGGTACGATCGTGCCTTATTAGGAA
GGCAACAGACGGGTCTGACATGGATTGGACGAACCACTGAATTGCCGCATTGCAGAGATATTGTATTTAA
GTGCCTAGCTCGATACATAAACGGGTCTCTCTGGTTAGACCAGATCTGAGCCTGGGAGCTCTCTGGCTAA
CTAGGGAACCCACTGCTTAAGCCTCAATAAAGCTTGCCTTGAGTGCTTCAAGTAGTGTGTGCCCGTCTGT
TGTGTGACTCTGGTAACTAGAGATCCCTCAGACCCTTTTAGTCAGTGTGGAAAATCTCTAGCAGTGGCGC
CCGAACAGGGACTTGAAAGCGAAAGGGAAACCAGAGGAGCTCTCTCGACGCAGGACTCGGCTTGCTGAAG
CGCGCACGGCAAGAGGCGAGGGGCGGCGACTGGTGAGTACGCCAAAAATTTTGACTAGCGGAGGCTAGAA
GGAGAGAGATGGGTGCGAGAGCGTCAGTATTAAGCGGGGGAGAATTAGATCGCGATGGGAAAAAATTCGG
TTAAGGCCAGGGGGAAAGAAAAAATATAAATTAAAACATATAGTATGGGCAAGCAGGGAGCTAGAACGAT
TCGCAGTTAATCCTGGCCTGTTAGAAACATCAGAAGGCTGTAGACAAATACTGGGACAGCTACAACCATC
CCTTCAGACAGGATCAGAAGAACTTAGATCATTATATAATACAGTAGCAACCCTCTATTGTGTGCATCAA
AGGATAGAGATAAAAGACACCAAGGAAGCTTTAGACAAGATAGAGGAAGAGCAAAACAAAAGTAAGACCA
CCGCACAGCAAGCGGCCGCTGATCTTCAGACCTGGAGGAGGAGATATGAGGGACAATTGGAGAAGTGAAT
TATATAAATATAAAGTAGTAAAAATTGAACCATTAGGAGTAGCACCCACCAAGGCAAAGAGAAGAGTGGT
GCAGAGAGAAAAAAGAGCAGTGGGAATAGGAGCTTTGTTCCTTGGGTTCTTGGGAGCAGCAGGAAGCACT
ATGGGCGCAGCGTCAATGACGCTGACGGTACAGGCCAGACAATTATTGTCTGGTATAGTGCAGCAGCAGA
ACAATTTGCTGAGGGCTATTGAGGCGCAACAGCATCTGTTGCAACTCACAGTCTGGGGCATCAAGCAGCT
CCAGGCAAGAATCCTGGCTGTGGAAAGATACCTAAAGGATCAACAGCTCCTGGGGATTTGGGGTTGCTCT
GGAAAACTCATTTGCACCACTGCTGTGCCTTGGAATGCTAGTTGGAGTAATAAATCTCTGGAACAGATTT
GGAATCACACGACCTGGATGGAGTGGGACAGAGAAATTAACAATTACACAAGCTTAATACACTCCTTAAT
TGAAGAATCGCAAAACCAGCAAGAAAAGAATGAACAAGAATTATTGGAATTAGATAAATGGGCAAGTTTG
TGGAATTGGTTTAACATAACAAATTGGCTGTGGTATATAAAATTATTCATAATGATAGTAGGAGGCTTGG
TAGGTTTAAGAATAGTTTTTGCTGTACTTTCTATAGTGAATAGAGTTAGGCAGGGATATTCACCATTATC
GTTTCAGACCCACCTCCCAACCCCGAGGGGACAATTCTAGATCTTGAGACAAATGGCAGTATTCATCCAC
AATTTTAAAAGAAAAGGGGGGATTGGGGGGTACAGTGCAGGGGAAAGAATAGTAGACATAATAGCAACAG
ACATACAAACTAAAGAATTACAAAAACAAATTACAAAAATTCAAAATTTTCGGGTTTATTACAGGGACAG
CAGAGATCCACTTTGGCGCCGGCTCGAGCGAGCTGCAGTAACGCCATTTTGCAAGGCATGGAAAAATACC
AAACCAAGAATAGAGAAGTTCAGATCAAGGGCGGGTACATGAAAATAGCTAACGTTGGGCCAAACAGGAT
ATCTGCGGTGAGCAGTTTCGGCCCCGGCCCGGGGCCAAGAACAGATGGTCACCGCAGTTTCGGCCCCGGC
CCGAGGCCAAGAACAGATGGTCCCCAGATATGGCCCAACCCTCAGCAGTTTCTTAAGACCCATCAGATGT
TTCCAGGCTCCCCCAAGGACCTGAAATGACCCTGCGCCTTATTTGAATTAACCAATCAGCCTGCTTCTCG
CTTCTGTTCGCGCGCTTCTGCTTCCCGAGCTCTATAAAAGAGCTCACAACCCCTCACTCGGCGCGCCAGT
CCTCCGACAGACTGAGTCGGATCCGCCACCATGGTGAGCAAGGGCGAGGAGGTCATCAAAGAGTTCATGC
GCTTCAAGGTGCGCATGGAGGGCTCCATGAACGGCCACGAGTTCGAGATCGAGGGCGAGGGCGAGGGCCG
CCCCTACGAGGGCACCCAGACCGCCAAGCTGAAGGTGACCAAGGGCGGCCCCCTGCCCTTCGCCTGGGAC
ATCCTGTCCCCCCAGTTCATGTACGGCTCCAAGGCGTACGTGAAGCACCCCGCCGACATCCCCGATTACA
AGAAGCTGTCCTTCCCCGAGGGCTTCAAGTGGGAGCGCGTGATGAACTTCGAGGACGGCGGTCTGGTGAC
CGTGACCCAGGACTCCTCCCTGCAGGACGGCACGCTGATCTACAAGGTGAAGATGCGCGGCACCAACTTC
CCCCCCGACGGCCCCGTAATGCAGAAGAAGACCATGGGCTGGGAGGCCTCCACCGAGCGCCTGTACCCCC
GCGACGGCGTGCTGAAGGGCGAGATCCACCAGGCCCTGAAGCTGAAGGACGGCGGCCACTACCTGGTGGA
GTTCAAGACCATCTACATGGCCAAGAAGCCCGTGCAACTGCCCGGCTACTACTACGTGGACACCAAGCTG
GACATCACCTCCCACAACGAGGACTACACCATCGTGGAACAGTACGAGCGCTCCGAGGGCCGCCACCACC
TGTTCCTGTACGGCATGGACGAGCTGTACAAGTGAGCGGCCGCATATTGCTGTTTGAATGAGGCTTCAGT
ACTTTACAGAATCGTTGCCTGCACATCTTGGAAACACTTGCTGGGATTACTTCTTCAGGTTAACCCAACA
GAAGGCTAAAGAAGGTATATTGCTGTTGACAGTGAGCGGGAGACGTGATTACCGTCTCTTGCCTACTGCC
TCGGACTTCAAGGGGCTACTTTAGGAGCAATTATCTTGTTTACTAAAACTGAATACCTTGCTATCTCTTT
GATACATTTTTACAAAGCTGAATTAAAATGGTATAAATTAAATCACTTTTTTACGCGTTAAGTCGACAAT
CAACCTCTGGATTACAAAATTTGTGAAAGATTGACTGGTATTCTTAACTATGTTGCTCCTTTTACGCTAT
GTGGATACGCTGCTTTAATGCCTTTGTATCATGCTATTGCTTCCCGTATGGCTTTCATTTTCTCCTCCTT
GTATAAATCCTGGTTGCTGTCTCTTTATGAGGAGTTGTGGCCCGTTGTCAGGCAACGTGGCGTGGTGTGC
ACTGTGTTTGCTGACGCAACCCCCACTGGTTGGGGCATTGCCACCACCTGTCAGCTCCTTTCCGGGACTT
TCGCTTTCCCCCTCCCTATTGCCACGGCGGAACTCATCGCCGCCTGCCTTGCCCGCTGCTGGACAGGGGC
TCGGCTGTTGGGCACTGACAATTCCGTGGTGTTGTCGGGGAAATCATCGTCCTTTCCTTGGCTGCTCGCC
TGTGTTGCCACCTGGATTCTGCGCGGGACGTCCTTCTGCTACGTCCCTTCGGCCCTCAATCCAGCGGACC
TTCCTTCCCGCGGCCTGCTGCCGGCTCTGCGGCCTCTTCCGCGTCTTCGCCTTCGCCCTCAGACGAGTCG
GATCTCCCTTTGGGCCGCCTCCCCGCGTCGACTTTAAGACCAATGACTTACAAGGCAGCTGTAGATCTTA
GCCACTTTTTAAAAGAAAAGGGGGGACTGGAAGGGCTAATTCACTCCCAACGAAGACAAGATCTGCTTTT
TGCTTGTACTGGGTCTCTCTGGTTAGACCAGATCTGAGCCTGGGAGCTCTCTGGCTAACTAGGGAACCCA
CTGCTTAAGCCTCAATAAAGCTTGCCTTGAGTGCTTCAAGTAGTGTGTGCCCGTCTGTTGTGTGACTCTG
GTAACTAGAGATCCCTCAGACCCTTTTAGTCAGTGTGGAAAATCTCTAGCAGTACGTATAGTAGTTCATG
TCATCTTATTATTCAGTATTTATAACTTGCAAAGAAATGAATATCAGAGAGTGAGAGGAACTTGTTTATT
GCAGCTTATAATGGTTACAAATAAAGCAATAGCATCACAAATTTCACAAATAAAGCATTTTTTTCACTGC
ATTCTAGTTGTGGTTTGTCCAAACTCATCAATGTATCTTATCATGTCTGGCTCTAGCTATCCCGCCCCTA
ACTCCGCCCATCCCGCCCCTAACTCCGCCCAGTTCCGCCCATTCTCCGCCCCATGGCTGACTAATTTTTT
TTATTTATGCAGAGGCCGAGGCCGCCTCGGCCTCTGAGCTATTCCAGAAGTAGTGAGGAGGCTTTTTTGG
AGGCCTAGGGACGTACCCAATTCGCCCTATAGTGAGTCGTATTACGCGCGCTCACTGGCCGTCGTTTTAC
AACGTCGTGACTGGGAAAACCCTGGCGTTACCCAACTTAATCGCCTTGCAGCACATCCCCCTTTCGCCAG
CTGGCGTAATAGCGAAGAGGCCCGCACCGATCGCCCTTCCCAACAGTTGCGCAGCCTGAATGGCGAATGG
G
[124 nt withheld, positions 4832-4955]
C
[91 nt withheld, positions 4957-5047]
A
[49 nt withheld, positions 5049-5097]
CCTTTGACGTTGGAGTCCACGTTCTTT
[37 nt withheld, positions 5125-5161]
ACCCTATCTCGGTCTATTCTTTTGATTTATAAGGGATTTTGCCGATTTCGGCCTATTGGTTAAAAAATGA
GCTGATTTAACAAAAATTTAACGCGAATTTTAACAAAATATTAACGCTTACAATTTAGGTGGCACTTTTC
GGGGAAATGTGCGCGGAACCCCTATTTGTTTATTTTTCTAAATACATTCAAATATGTATCCGCTCATGAG
ACAATAACCCTGATAAATGCTTCAATAATATTGAAAAAGGAAGAGTATGAGTATTCAACATTTCCGTGTC
GCCCTTATTCCCTTTTTTGCGGCATTTTGCCTTCCTGTTTTTGCTCACCCAGAAACGCTGGTGAAAGTAA
AAGATGCTGAAGATCAGTTGGGTGCACGAGTGGGTTACATCGAACTGGATCTCAACAGCGGTAAGATCCT
TGAGAGTTTTCGCCCCGAAGAACGTTTTCCAATGATGAGCACTTTTAAAGTTCTGCTATGTGGCGCGGTA
TTATCCCGTATTGACGCCGGGCAAGAGCAACTCGGTCGCCGCATACACTATTCTCAGAATGACTTGGTTG
AGTACTCACCAGTCACAGAAAAGCATCTTACGGATGGCATGACAGTAAGAGAATTATGCAGTGCTGCCAT
AACCATGAGTGATAACACTGCGGCCAACTTACTTCTGACAACGATCGGAGGACCGAAGGAGCTAACCGCT
TTTTTGCACAACATGGGGGATCATGTAACTCGCCTTGATCGTTGGGAACCGGAGCTGAATGAAGCCATAC
CAAACGACGAGCGTGACACCACGATGCCTGTAGCAATGGCAACAACGTTGCGCAAACTATTAACTGGCGA
ACTACTTACTCTAGCTTCCCGGCAACAATTAATAGACTGGATGGAGGCGGATAAAGTTGCAGGACCACTT
CTGCGCTCGGCCCTTCCGGCTGGCTGGTTTATTGCTGATAAATCTGGAGCCGGTGAGCGTGGGTCTCGCG
GTATCATTGCAGCACTGGGGCCAGATGGTAAGCCCTCCCGTATCGTAGTTATCTACACGACGGGGAGTCA
GGCAACTATGGATGAACGAAATAGACAGATCGCTGAGATAGGTGCCTCACTGATTAAGCATTGGTAACTG
TCAGACCAAGTTTACTCATATATACTTTAGATTGATTTAAAACTTCATTTTTAATTTAAAAGGATCTAGG
TGAAGATCCTTTTTGATAATCTCATGACCAAAATCCCTTAACGTGAGTTTTCGTTCCACTGAGCGTCAGA
CCCCGTAGAAAAGATCAAAGGATCTTCTTGAGATCCTTTTTTTCTGCGCGTAATCTGCTGCTTGCAAACA
AAAAAACCACCGCTACCAGCGGTGGTTTGTTTGCCGGATCAAGAGCTACCAACTCTTTTTCCGAAGGTAA
CTGGCTTCAGCAGAGCGCAGATACCAAATACTGTTCTTCTAGTGTAGCCGTAGTTAGGCCACCACTTCAA
GAACTCTGTAGCACCGCCTACATACCTCGCTCTGCTAATCCTGTTACCAGTGGCTGCTGCCAGTGGCGAT
AAGTCGTGTCTTACCGGGTTGGACTCAAGACGATAGTTACCGGATAAGGCGCAGCGGTCGGGCTGAACGG
GGGGTTCGTGCACACAGCCCAGCTTGGAGCGAACGACCTACACCGAACTGAGATACCTACAGCGTGAGCT
ATGAGAAAGCGCCACGCTTCCCGAAGGGAGAAAGGCGGACAGGTATCCGGTAAGCGGCAGGGTCGGAACA
GGAGAGCGCACGAGGGAGCTTCCAGGGGGAAACGCCTGGTATCTTTATAGTCCTGTCGGGTTTCGCCACC
TCTGACTTGAGCGTCGATTTTTGTGATGCTCGTCAGGGGGGCGGAGCCTATGGAAAAACGCCAGCAACGC
GGCCTTTTTACGGTTCCTGGCCTTTTGCTGGCCTTTTGCTCACATGTTCTTTCCTGCGTTATCCCCTGAT
TCTGTGGATAACCGTATTACCGCCTTTGAGTGAGCTGATACCGCTCGCCGCAGCCGAACGACCGAGCGCA
GCGAGTCAGTGAGCGAGGAAGCGGAAGAGCGCCCAATACGCAAACCGCCTCTCCCCGCGCGTTGGCCGAT
TCATTAATGCAGCTGGCACGACAGGTTTCCCGACTGGAAAGCGGGCAGTGAGCGCAACGCAATTAATGTG
AGTTAGCTCACTCATTAGGCACCCCAGGCTTTACACTTTATGCTTCCGGCTCGTATGTTGTGTGGAATTG
TGAGCGGATAACAATTTCACACAGGAAACAGCTATGACCATGATTACGCCAAGCGCGCAATTAACCCTCA
CTAAAGGGAACAAAAGCTGGAGCTGCAAG
Features (pLannotate 1.2.2; 27 found; start..end, strand, type, name):
      6..232     +  promoter       RSV promoter: Rous sarcoma virus enhancer/promoter
    233..413     +  LTR            5' LTR (truncated): truncated 5' long terminal repeat (LTR) from HIV-1
    460..585     +  misc_feature   HIV-1 Ψ: packaging signal of human immunodeficiency virus type 1
    569..932     +  CDS            HIV-1 gag (fragment): gag protein from human immunodeficiency virus 1; gag
   1078..1311    +  misc_feature   RRE: The Rev response element (RRE) of HIV-1 allows for Rev-dependent mRNA export from the nucleus to the cytoplasm.
   1688..1712    +  CDS            Rev (fragment): human immunodeficiency virus 1 (HIV-1) Rev protein; rev; enhances nuclear export of unspliced and incompletely spliced viral mRNAs
   1753..1870    +  misc_feature   cPPT/CTS: central polypurine tract and central termination sequence of HIV-1
   1928..2329    +  promoter       SFFV promoter: spleen focus-forming virus long terminal repeat (LTR) promoter
   2341..3042    +  CDS            dTomato: dTomato is a basic (constitutively fluorescent) orange fluorescent protein published in 2004, derived from Discosoma sp.. It is reported to be a somewhat slowly-maturing dimer with low acid sensitivity.
   3064..3185    +  ncRNA          5' miR-30a: sequence upstream of the 71-nt precursor of the human miR-30a microRNA (Zeng et al., 2002) miRNA
   3213..3339    +  ncRNA          3' miR-30a: sequence downstream of the 71-nt precursor of the human miR-30a microRNA (Zeng et al., 2002) miRNA
   3358..3946    +  misc_feature   WPRE: woodchuck hepatitis virus posttranscriptional regulatory element
   3997..4016    +  misc_feature   cPPT/CTS (fragment): central polypurine tract and central termination sequence of HIV-1
   4018..4251    +  LTR            3' LTR (ΔU3): self-inactivating 3' long terminal repeat (LTR) from HIV-1
   4329..4450    +  polyA_signal   SV40 poly(A) signal: SV40 polyadenylation signal
   4490..4625    +  rep_origin     SV40 ori: SV40 origin of replication
   4646..4664    -  promoter       T7 promoter: promoter for bacteriophage T7 RNA polymerase
   4672..4827    +  CDS            lacZα (fragment): LacZα fragment of β-galactosidase; lacZ fragment
   4832..5260    +  rep_origin     f1 ori (sequence partly withheld): f1 bacteriophage origin of replication; arrow indicates direction of (+) strand synthesis
   5313..5417    +  promoter       AmpR promoter: bla
   5418..6278    +  CDS            AmpR: β-lactamase; bla; confers resistance to ampicillin, carbenicillin, and related antibiotics
   6449..7037    +  rep_origin     ori: high-copy-number ColE1/pMB1/pBR322/pUC origin of replication
   7220..7312    +  CDS            lacI (fragment): lac repressor; lacI; The lac repressor binds to the lac operator to inhibit transcription in E. coli. This inhibition can be relieved by adding lactose or isopropyl-β-D-thiogalactopyranoside (IPTG).
   7325..7346    +  protein_bind   CAP binding site: CAP binding activates transcription in the presence of cAMP. E. coli catabolite activator protein
   7361..7391    +  promoter       lac promoter: promoter for the E. coli lac operon
   7399..7415    +  protein_bind   lac operator: The lac repressor binds to the lac operator to inhibit transcription in E. coli. This inhibition can be relieved by adding lactose or isopropyl-β-D-thiogalactopyranoside (IPTG). lac repressor encoded by lacI
   7460..7478    +  promoter       T3 promoter: promoter for bacteriophage T3 RNA polymerase
