[The description below was written by a language model from this plasmid's Addgene catalogue record and pLannotate feature annotations shown in this document.]
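Description:
pLKO5d.SFFV.dTomato-miR30n is a third-generation-style, self-inactivating HIV-1 lentiviral vector built on pLKO5d, a modified pLKO.005 backbone, and intended for miR-30-based shRNA ("shMir") knockdown. In bacteria it is maintained as a high-copy plasmid through a ColE1/pUC-type origin and selected with ampicillin via the β-lactamase gene. An f1 origin, an SV40 origin and remnants of lac and phage promoter elements are also present in the backbone. Viral genome transcription in packaging cells is driven by an RSV promoter fused to a truncated 5' LTR, followed by the Ψ packaging signal with a gag fragment, the Rev response element for Rev-dependent nuclear export, and the cPPT/CTS. The ΔU3 3' LTR makes the integrated provirus transcriptionally self-inactivating, and an SV40 polyadenylation signal lies downstream of it.

The payload is a single Pol II transcription unit. The spleen focus-forming virus LTR promoter drives the orange-red fluorescent protein dTomato, and immediately downstream of the coding sequence sit the 5' and 3' flanking arms of human miR-30a, followed by a WPRE that enhances transcript expression. The narrow gap between the two miR-30a arms, together with the catalogue note that the entry is the "backbone", indicates an empty scaffold into which a hairpin of choice is cloned. The hairpin is then processed by the endogenous microRNA machinery from the same transcript that encodes the reporter, so dTomato fluorescence marks transduced, shRNA-expressing cells.

The catalogue lists blasticidin as a selectable marker, but no blasticidin resistance gene is annotated in the feature table. The sequenced record is also slightly longer than the stated vector size. The associated work concerns non-coding RNAs in human hematopoiesis and leukemia.
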