Addgene plasmid #90334: pLKO5d.SFFV.dTomato-miR30n
Purpose: miR30 based shMir knockdown
Depositing lab: Dirk Heckl. Depositing organization: Medizinische Hochschule Hannover. Publication: The non-coding RNA landscape of human hematopoiesis and leukemia. Schwarzer A, Emmrich S, Schmidt F, Beck D, Ng M, Reimer C, Adams FF, Grasedieck S, Witte D, Kabler S, Wong JWH, Shah A, Huang Y, Jammal R, Maroz A, Jongen-Lavrencic M, Schambach A, Kuchenbauer F, Pimanda JE, Reinhardt D, Heckl D, Klusmann JH. Nat Commun. 2017 Aug 9;8(1):218. doi: 10.1038/s41467-017-00212-4. PubMed 28794406.
Backbone
  Vector backbone: pLKO5d
  Total vector size (bp): 7408
  Modifications to backbone: modified pLKO.005
  Vector type: Lentiviral
  Selectable markers: Blasticidin
Growth in bacteria
  Bacterial resistance: Ampicillin, 100 μg/mL
  Growth temperature: 37°C
  Growth strain: NEB Stable
  Copy number: High Copy
Gene/Insert 1
  Gene/Insert name: dTomato
  gRNA/shRNA sequence: na
  Insert size (bp): 4500
Gene/Insert 2
  Gene/Insert name: na
  gRNA/shRNA sequence: na
Gene/Insert 3
  Gene/Insert name: SFFV (alt name: Spleen Focus Forming Virus Promoter Enhancer)
  gRNA/shRNA sequence: na
  Species: H. sapiens (human)
  Insert size (bp): 450
Gene/Insert 4
  Gene/Insert name: miR30n (alt name: miR30)
  gRNA/shRNA sequence: backbone
  Species: Synthetic
  Insert size (bp): 450
Terms and licenses: Academic/Nonprofit Terms; Industry Terms: Not Available to Industry
How to cite: pLKO5d.SFFV.dTomato-miR30n was a gift from Dirk Heckl (Addgene plasmid # 90334 ; http://n2t.net/addgene:90334 ; RRID:Addgene_90334)
